Addgene plasmid #117819: BB1_12_YlpTEF
Purpose: Promoter pTEF of Y. lipolytica for GoldenMOCS
Depositing lab: Michael Sauer. Depositing organization: Universitaet fur Bodenkultur Wien (BOKU-WIEN). Publication: Golden Gate based metabolic engineering strategy for wild-type strains of Yarrowia lipolytica. Egermeier M, Sauer M, Marx H. FEMS Microbiol Lett. 2019 Jan 29. pii: 5304171. doi: 10.1093/femsle/fnz022. PubMed 30698703.
Backbone
  Vector backbone: pIDTSMART-KAN
  Backbone size w/o insert (bp): 2028
  Vector type: Bacterial Expression
Growth in bacteria
  Bacterial resistance: Kanamycin, 50 μg/mL
  Growth temperature: 37°C
  Growth strain: DH5alpha
  Copy number: High Copy
Gene/Insert
  Gene/Insert name: YlpTEF
  Insert size (bp): 413
  Cloning method: Restriction Enzyme; 5′ cloning site BbsI (unknown if destroyed); 3′ cloning site BbsI (unknown if destroyed)
Terms and licenses: Academic/Nonprofit Terms; Industry Terms: Not Available to Industry
How to cite: BB1_12_YlpTEF was a gift from Michael Sauer (Addgene plasmid # 117819 ; http://n2t.net/addgene:117819 ; RRID:Addgene_117819)
