[The description below was written by a language model from this plasmid's Addgene catalogue record and pLannotate feature annotations shown in this document.]
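Description:
BB1_12_YlpTEF is a small part-donor plasmid from the GoldenMOCS Golden Gate modular cloning system, carrying the TEF promoter of the yeast Yarrowia lipolytica as a reusable building block. It is built on the pIDTSMART-KAN backbone (about 2.0 kb) and totals roughly 2.4 kb with the 413 bp promoter insert. Although catalogued as a bacterial expression vector, it functions as an E. coli storage and cloning plasmid. It replicates at high copy from a ColE1/pUC-type origin and is selected with kanamycin through an aph(3')-Ia aminoglycoside phosphotransferase gene, which the annotation places downstream of a cat promoter. The marker and origin are flanked by bacterial and phage transcription terminators (tonB, T7Te and a T3Te fragment) that insulate the cloning region from read-through transcription. A very short lacZα remnant is also detected, too small to be functional.

The promoter itself is not picked up by the automated feature table. It presumably sits in the unannotated stretch between the lacZα fragment and the tonB terminator, though the record does not give its coordinates. The insert was introduced using BbsI, a type IIS enzyme, and whether those sites survive is not recorded. The "BB1_12" name suggests a level-1 backbone entry occupying the promoter position defined by fusion sites 1 and 2, but the record does not spell this out. The plasmid carries no coding sequence, yeast marker or yeast replication element. Its use is to supply the Y. lipolytica TEF promoter, generally regarded as a strong constitutive promoter, for assembly with coding sequences and terminators into expression cassettes for metabolic engineering of Y. lipolytica, including wild-type strains.
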