Features (pLannotate 1.2.2; 7 found; start..end, strand, type, name):
      5..22      -  CDS            lacZα (fragment): LacZα fragment of β-galactosidase; lacZ fragment
    806..837     +  terminator     tonB terminator: bidirectional E. coli tonB-P14 transcription terminator
    838..940     +  promoter       cat promoter: promoter of the E. coli cat gene encoding chloramphenicol acetyltransferase
    941..1756    +  CDS            KanR: aminoglycoside phosphotransferase; aph(3')-Ia; confers resistance to kanamycin in bacteria or G418 (Geneticin®) in eukaryotes
   1780..1807    +  terminator     T7Te terminator: phage T7 early transcription terminator
   1819..2406    -  rep_origin     ori: high-copy-number ColE1/pMB1/pBR322/pUC origin of replication
   2428..6       -  terminator     T3Te terminator (fragment) (across the origin): phage T3 early transcription terminator
>Addgene plasmid #117819 | BB1_12_YlpTEF | addgene full sequence | sequence record 235412 | Addgene NGS Result
CCCGTGTAAAACGACGGCCAGTTTATCTAGTCAGCTTGATTCTAGCTGATCGTGGACCGGAAGGTGAGCC
AGTGAGTTGATTGCAGTCCAGTTACGCTGGAGTCTGAGGCTCGTCCTGAATGATATGCGACCGCCGGAGG
GTTGCGTTTGAGACGGGCGACAGATCGACACTGCTCGATCCGCTCGCACCGAAGACGCGGAGAGACACCG
GGTTGGCGGCGCATTTGTGTCCCAAAAAACAGCCCCAATTGCCCCAATTGACCCCAAATTGACCCAGTAG
CGGGCCCAACCCCGGCGAGAGCCCCCTTCTCCCCACATATCAAACCTCCCCCGGTTCCCACACTTGCCGT
TAAGGGCGTAGGGTACTGCAGTCTGGAATCTACGCTTGTTCAGACTTTGTTCTAGTTTCTTTGTCTGGCC
ATCCGGGTAACCCATGCCGGACGCAAAATAGACTACTGAAAATTTTTTTGCTTTGTGGTTGGGACTTTAG
CCAAGGGTATAAAAGACCACCGTCCCCGAATTACCTTTCCTCTTCTTTTCTCTCTCTCCTTGTCAACTCA
CACCCGAAATCGTTAAGCATTTCCTTCTGAGTATAAGAATCATTCAACATGGCGTCTTCGGATCGACGAG
AGCAGCGCGACTGGATCACTACTGGACCGCGAGCTGTGCTGCGACCCGTGATCTTACGGCATTATACGTA
TGATCGGTCCACGATCAGCTAGATTATCTAGTCAGCTTGATGTCATAGCTGTTTCCTGAGGCTCAATACT
GACCATTTAAATCATACCTGACCTCCATAGCAGAAAGTCAAAAGCCTCCGACCGGAGGCTTTTGACTTGA
TCGGCACGTAAGAGGTTCCAACTTTCACCATAATGAAATAAGATCACTACCGGGCGTATTTTTTGAGTTA
TCGAGATTTTCAGGAGCTAAGGAAGCTAAAATGAGCCATATTCAACGGGAAACGTCTTGCTTGAAGCCGC
GATTAAATTCCAACATGGATGCTGATTTATATGGGTATAAATGGGCTCGCGATAATGTCGGGCAATCAGG
TGCGACAATCTATCGATTGTATGGGAAGCCCGATGCGCCAGAGTTGTTTCTGAAACATGGCAAAGGTAGC
GTTGCCAATGATGTTACAGATGAGATGGTCAGGCTAAACTGGCTGACGGAATTTATGCCTCTTCCGACCA
TCAAGCATTTTATCCGTACTCCTGATGATGCATGGTTACTCACCACTGCGATCCCAGGGAAAACAGCATT
CCAGGTATTAGAAGAATATCCTGATTCAGGTGAAAATATTGTTGATGCGCTGGCAGTGTTCCTGCGCCGG
TTGCATTCGATTCCTGTTTGTAATTGTCCTTTTAACGGCGATCGCGTATTTCGTCTCGCTCAGGCGCAAT
CACGAATGAATAACGGTTTGGTTGGTGCGAGTGATTTTGATGACGAGCGTAATGGCTGGCCTGTTGAACA
AGTCTGGAAAGAAATGCATAAACTCTTGCCATTCTCACCGGATTCAGTCGTCACTCATGGTGATTTCTCA
CTTGATAACCTTATTTTTGACGAGGGGAAATTAATAGGTTGTATTGATGTTGGACGAGTCGGAATCGCAG
ACCGATACCAGGATCTTGCCATCCTATGGAACTGCCTCGGTGAGTTTTCTCCTTCATTACAGAAACGGCT
TTTTCAAAAATATGGTATTGATAATCCTGATATGAATAAATTGCAGTTTCACTTGATGCTCGATGAGTTT
TTCTAATGAGGACCTAAATGTAATCACCTGGCTCACCTTCGGGTGGGCCTTTCTGCGTTGCTGGCGTTTT
TCCATAGGCTCCGCCCCCCTGACGAGCATCACAAAAATCGATGCTCAAGTCAGAGGTGGCGAAACCCGAC
AGGACTATAAAGATACCAGGCGTTTCCCCCTGGAAGCTCCCTCGTGCGCTCTCCTGTTCCGACCCTGCCG
CTTACCGGATACCTGTCCGCCTTTCTCCCTTCGGGAAGCGTGGCGCTTTCTCATAGCTCACGCTGTAGGT
ATCTCAGTTCGGTGTAGGTCGTTCGCTCCAAGCTGGGCTGTGTGCACGAACCCCCCGTTCAGCCCGACCG
CTGCGCCTTATCCGGTAACTATCGTCTTGAGTCCAACCCGGTAAGACACGACTTATCGCCACTGGCAGCA
GCCACTGGTAACAGGATTAGCAGAGCGAGGTATGTAGGCGGTGCTACAGAGTTCTTGAAGTGGTGGCCTA
ACTACGGCTACACTAGAAGAACAGTATTTGGTATCTGCGCTCTGCTGAAGCCAGTTACCTCGGAAAAAGA
GTTGGTAGCTCTTGATCCGGCAAACAAACCACCGCTGGTAGCGGTGGTTTTTTTGTTTGCAAGCAGCAGA
TTACGCGCAGAAAAAAAGGATCTCAAGAAGATCCTTTGATTTTCTACCGAAGAAAGGCCCA
